>Addgene plasmid #81895 | pDONR223_GALNTL5_WT | addgene full sequence | sequence record 169026 | Addgene NGS Result
GGCAGTTCCCTACTCTCGCGTTAACGCTAGCATGGATGTTTTCCCAGTCACGACGTTGTAAAACGACGGC
CAGTCTTAAGCTCGGGCCCCAAATAATGATTTTATTTTGACTGATAGTGACCTGTTCGTTGCAACAAATT
GATGAGCAATGCTTTTTTATAATGCCAACTTTGTACAAAAAAGTTGGCACCATGAGAAATGCCATAATTC
AAGGTTTATTCTATGGGTCCTTGACATTTGGGATCTGGACAGCTCTGTTATTCATATATTTGCACCATAA
TCATGTGAGCAGCTGGCAGAAGAAAAGCCAGGAGCCTCTGTCAGCTTGGTCCCCTGGAAAAAAAGTGCAT
CAGCAAATTATCTATGGCTCAGAGCAAATACCAAAACCTCATGTAATAGTCAAAAGGACTGATGAAGATA
AAGCAAAGTCTATGTTAGGTACAGATTTTAACCATACAAACCCAGAACTTCATAAAGAACTTTTAAAATA
TGGATTTAATGTGATTATCAGTAGAAGCTTGGGCATCGAAAGAGAAGTGCCAGATACCAGGAGTAAAATG
CGTCTTCAAAAACATTACCCAGCCCGCCTCCCGACTGCCAGCATTGTCATTTGCTTCTATAATGAAGAAT
GTAATGCCTTGTTTCAGACCATGTCCAGTGTCACGAACCTCACGCCACACTATTTTCTTGAAGAAATTAT
TTTGGTAGATGACATGAGCAAAGTTGATGATTTGAAAGAAAAACTAGACTATCACCTGGAAACTTTTCGG
GGAAAGGTTAAAATAATAAGAAACAAAAAGAGAGAGGGGCTGATTCGAGCAAGGCTGATTGGAGCTTCTC
ATGCTTCAGGGGATGTTCTGGTGTTCCTGGACAGCCACTGTGAGGTGAACAGAGTATGGCTGGAGCCCCT
GCTGCATGCCATTGCCAAGGACCCCAAAATGGTGGTGTGCCCCCTGATAGATGTCATTGATGATAGAACT
CTGGAGTATAAGCCCTCTCCTCTTGTAAGGGGAACTTTTGATTGGAACCTACAATTTAAATGGGATAATG
TTTTCTCTTATGAGATGGATGGACCAGAAGGATCTACTAAACCAATCCGGTCACCTGCAATGTCTGGAGG
AATTTTTGCTATACGTCGGCATTATTTTAATGAAATTGGACAGTATGACAAGGATATGGATTTTTGGGGA
AGAGAAAATTTGGAACTTTCACTAAGGATCTGGATGTGTGGAGGCCAACTCTTTATAATCCCCTGCTCTC
GAGTAGGACATATCAGTAAGAAACAAACTGGAAAACCTTCTACAATCATCAGTGCTATGACACATAACTA
CCTAAGACTGGTGCACGTTTGGCTGGATGAATATAAGGAGCAGTTTTTTCTTCGAAAGCCTGGTCTGAAA
TATGTCACCTACGGAAATATTCGCGAGCGTGTTGAGTTAAGGAAACGACTGGGTTGCAAGTCATTTCAGT
GGTATTTGGATAATGTCTTCCCAGAGTTGGAGGCATCTGTGAACAGCCTGTGATTGCCAACTTTCTTGTA
CAAAGTTGGCATTATAAGAAAGCATTGCTTATCAATTTGTTGCAACGAACAGGTCACTATCAGTCAAAAT
AAAATCATTATTTGCCATCCAGCTGATATCCCCTATAGTGAGTCGTATTACATGGTCATAGCTGTTTCCT
GGCAGCTCTGGCCCGTGTCTCAAAATCTCTGATGTTACATTGCACAAGATAAAAATATATCATCATGCCT
CCTCTAGACCAGCCAGGACAGAAATGCCTCGACTTCGCTGCTACCCAAGGTTGCCGGGTGACGCACACCG
TGGAAACGGATGAAGGCACGAACCCAGTGGACATAAGCCTGTTCGGTTCGTAAGCTGTAATGCAAGTAGC
GTATGCGCTCACGCAACTGGTCCAGAACCTTGACCGAACGCAGCGGTGGTAACGGCGCAGTGGCGGTTTT
CATGGCTTGTTATGACTGTTTTTTTGGGGTACAGTCTATGCCTCGGGCATCCAAGCAGCAAGCGCGTTAC
GCCGTGGGTCGATGTTTGATGTTATGGAGCAGCAACGATGTTACGCAGCAGGGCAGTCGCCCTAAAACAA
AGTTAAACATTATGAGGGAAGCGGTGATCGCCGAAGTATCGACTCAACTATCAGAGGTAGTTGGCGTCAT
CGAGCGCCATCTCGAACCGACGTTGCTGGCCGTACATTTGTACGGCTCCGCAGTGGATGGCGGCCTGAAG
CCACACAGTGATATTGATTTGCTGGTTACGGTGACCGTAAGGCTTGATGAAACAACGCGGCGAGCTTTGA
TCAACGACCTTTTGGAAACTTCGGCTTCCCCTGGAGAGAGCGAGATTCTCCGCGCTGTAGAAGTCACCAT
TGTTGTGCACGACGACATCATTCCGTGGCGTTATCCAGCTAAGCGCGAACTGCAATTTGGAGAATGGCAG
CGCAATGACATTCTTGCAGGTATCTTCGAGCCAGCCACGATCGACATTGATCTGGCTATCTTGCTGACAA
AAGCAAGAGAACATAGCGTTGCCTTGGTAGGTCCAGCGGCGGAGGAACTCTTTGATCCGGTTCCTGAACA
GGATCTATTTGAGGCGCTAAATGAAACCTTAACGCTATGGAACTCGCCGCCCGACTGGGCTGGCGATGAG
CGAAATGTAGTGCTTACGTTGTCCCGCATTTGGTACAGCGCAGTAACCGGCAAAATCGCGCCGAAGGATG
TCGCTGCCGACTGGGCAATGGAGCGCCTGCCGGCCCAGTATCAGCCCGTCATACTTGAAGCTAGACAGGC
TTATCTTGGACAAGAAGAAGATCGCTTGGCCTCGCGCGCAGATCAGTTGGAAGAATTTGTCCACTACGTG
AAAGGCGAGATCACCAAGGTAGTCGGCAAATAACCCTCGAGCCACCCATGACCAAAATCCCTTAACGTGA
GTTACGCGTCGTTCCACTGAGCGTCAGACCCCGTAGAAAAGATCAAAGGATCTTCTTGAGATCCTTTTTT
TCTGCGCGTAATCTGCTGCTTGCAAACAAAAAAACCACCGCTACCAGCGGTGGTTTGTTTGCCGGATCAA
GAGCTACCAACTCTTTTTCCGAAGGTAACTGGCTTCAGCAGAGCGCAGATACCAAATACTGTTCTTCTAG
TGTAGCCGTAGTTAGGCCACCACTTCAAGAACTCTGTAGCACCGCCTACATACCTCGCTCTGCTAATCCT
GTTACCAGTGGCTGCTGCCAGTGGCGATAAGTCGTGTCTTACCGGGTTGGACTCAAGACGATAGTTACCG
GATAAGGCGCAGCGGTCGGGCTGAACGGGGGGTTCGTGCACACAGCCCAGCTTGGAGCGAACGACCTACA
CCGAACTGAGATACCTACAGCGTGAGCTATGAGAAAGCGCCACGCTTCCCGAAGGGAGAAAGGCGGACAG
GTATCCGGTAAGCGGCAGGGTCGGAACAGGAGAGCGCACGAGGGAGCTTCCAGGGGGAAACGCCTGGTAT
CTTTATAGTCCTGTCGGGTTTCGCCACCTCTGACTTGAGCGTCGATTTTTGTGATGCTCGTCAGGGGGGC
GGAGCCTATGGAAAAACGCCAGCAACGCGGCCTTTTTACGGTTCCTGGCCTTTTGCTGGCCTTTTGCTCA
CATGTTCTTTCCTGCGTTATCCCCTGATTCTGTGGATAACCGTATTACCGCCTTTGAGTGAGCTGATACC
GCTCGCCGCAGCCGAACGACCGAGCGCAGCGAGTCAGTGAGCGAGGAAGCGGAAGAGCGCCCAATACGCA
AACCGCCTCTCCCCGCGCGTTGGCCGATTCATTAATGCAGCTGGCACGACAGGTTTCCCGACTGGAAAGC
GGGCAGTGAGCGCAACGCAATTAATACGCGTACCGCTAGCCAGGAAGAGTTTGTAGAAACGCAAAAAGGC
CATCCGTCAGGATGGCCTTCTGCTTAGTTTGATGCCTGGCAGTTTATGGCGGGCGTCCTGCCCGCCACCC
TCCGGGCCGTTGCTTCACAACGTTCAAATCCGCTCCCGGCGGATTTGTCCTACTCAGGAGAGCGTTCACC
GACAAACAACAGATAAAACGAAAGGCCCAGTCTTCCGACTGAGCCTTTCGTTTTATTTGATGCCT
Features (pLannotate 1.2.2; 12 found; start..end, strand, type, name):
     38..74      -  CDS            lacZα (fragment): LacZα fragment of β-galactosidase; lacZ fragment
     91..186     +  protein_bind   attL3: mutant version of attL; recombination site for the Gateway® LR reaction LR Clonase™
    192..1502    +  CDS            Galntl5: GLTL5_MOUSE - Also known as Galnt15. Experimental evidence at protein level: Swiss-Prot protein existence level 1. Probable inactive glycosyltransferase required during spermatid development. May participate in protein loading into the acrosomes and accumulation of ubiquitin-proteasome systems around the head-tail coupling apparatus region. From Mus musculus (Mouse).
   1528..1623    -  protein_bind   attL3: mutant version of attL; recombination site for the Gateway® LR reaction LR Clonase™
   1642..1660    -  promoter       T7 promoter: promoter for bacteriophage T7 RNA polymerase
   1850..1873    +  promoter       Pc promoter (fragment): intI1 (promoter lies within the coding sequence); class 1 integron promoter
   2049..2105    +  CDS            GmR (fragment): gentamycin acetyltransferase; aacC1; confers resistance to gentamycin
   2112..2903    +  CDS            SmR: aminoglycoside adenylyltransferase (Murphy, 1985); aadA; confers resistance to spectinomycin and streptomycin
   2996..3584    +  rep_origin     ori: high-copy-number ColE1/pMB1/pBR322/pUC origin of replication
   3767..3859    +  CDS            lacI (fragment): lac repressor; lacI; The lac repressor binds to the lac operator to inhibit transcription in E. coli. This inhibition can be relieved by adding lactose or isopropyl-β-D-thiogalactopyranoside (IPTG).
   3914..3941    -  terminator     rrnB T2 terminator: transcription terminator T2 from the E. coli rrnB gene
   4073..4116    +  terminator     rrnB T1 terminator: Escherichia coli rrnB; transcription terminator T1 from the E. coli rrnB gene
