[The description below was written by a language model from this plasmid's Addgene catalogue record and pLannotate feature annotations shown in this document.]
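Description:
pDONR223_GALNTL5_WT is a Gateway entry clone built on the Invitrogen pDONR223 backbone, carrying the human GALNTL5 open reading frame (also known as GALNT15 or GalNAc-T5L) as part of the Target Accelerator Plasmid Collection. It is a bacterial shuttle and storage plasmid, not an expression vector. It replicates in E. coli at high copy from a ColE1/pUC-type origin and is selected with spectinomycin through the aadA (SmR) aminoglycoside adenylyltransferase gene. This gene lies downstream of an integron Pc promoter fragment and a remnant of a gentamicin resistance gene. rrnB T1 and T2 terminators and small lacZα and lacI fragments are backbone remnants.

The roughly 1.3 kb coding sequence lies between two attL recombination sites, so an LR Clonase reaction can move it into any compatible Gateway destination vector. The annotation tool labels both sites attL3, probably only as a closest match. No promoter drives the insert; the only nearby promoter is a T7 promoter just outside the downstream attL site, pointing back toward the insert. The clone is in the "closed" configuration, with a stop codon directly after the ORF, so it yields native C-termini and cannot be used for C-terminal fusions in destination vectors. The tool identified the ORF by similarity to mouse Galntl5, a probable inactive glycosyltransferase needed during spermatid development, but the catalogue gives the species as human.

The name designates this as the wild-type clone, yet the record lists a C124R change, possibly a difference from the reference transcript, though the record does not explain it. The collection was assembled to test cancer-associated variants against reference alleles, with this plasmid serving as the source of the reference ORF.
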