Addgene plasmid #81895: pDONR223_GALNTL5_WT
Purpose: Gateway Donor vector containing GALNTL5 , part of the Target Accelerator Plasmid Collection.
Depositing lab: Jesse Boehm & William Hahn & David Root. Depositing organization: Broad Institute. Publication: Systematic Functional Interrogation of Rare Cancer Variants Identifies Oncogenic Alleles. Kim E, Ilic N, Shrestha Y, Zou L, Kamburov A, Zhu C, Yang X, Lubonja R, Tran N, Nguyen C, Lawrence MS, Piccioni F, Bagul M, Doench JG, Chouinard CR, Wu X, Hogstrom L, Natoli T, Tamayo P, Horn H, Corsello SM, Lage K, Root DE, Subramanian A, Golub TR, Getz G, Boehm JS, Hahn WC. Cancer Discov. 2016 Jul;6(7):714-26. doi: 10.1158/2159-8290.CD-16-0160. Epub 2016 May 4. PubMed 27147599.
Backbone
  Vector backbone: pDONR223
  Backbone manufacturer: Invitrogen
  Backbone size w/o insert (bp): 2790
  Vector type: Gateway Entry vector
Growth in bacteria
  Bacterial resistance: Spectinomycin, 50 μg/mL
  Growth temperature: 37°C
  Growth strain: DH5alpha
  Copy number: High Copy
Gene/Insert
  Gene/Insert name: GALNTL5
  Species: H. sapiens (human)
  Mutation: C124R
  GenBank ID: NM_145292.3
  Entrez Gene: GALNTL5 (a.k.a. GALNACT19, GALNT15, GalNAc-T5L)
  Promoter: None
  Cloning method: Gateway Cloning
  Sequencing primers: 5′ M13pUC-fwd; 3′ M13-Rev
Terms and licenses: Academic/Nonprofit Terms; Industry Terms: Not Available to Industry
Depositor comments: Closed state: stop codon immediately follows insert
How to cite: pDONR223_GALNTL5_WT was a gift from Jesse Boehm & William Hahn & David Root (Addgene plasmid # 81895 ; http://n2t.net/addgene:81895 ; RRID:Addgene_81895)
