>Addgene plasmid #81895 | pDONR223_GALNTL5_WT | depositor partial sequence | sequence record 155214 | Insert sequence
ATGAGAAATGCCATAATTCAAGGTTTATTCTATGGGTCCTTGACATTTGGGATCTGGACAGCTCTGTTAT
TCATATATTTGCACCATAATCATGTGAGCAGCTGGCAGAAGAAAAGCCAGGAGCCTCTGTCAGCTTGGTC
CCCTGGAAAAAAAGTGCATCAGCAAATTATCTATGGCTCAGAGCAAATACCAAAACCTCATGTAATAGTC
AAAAGGACTGATGAAGATAAAGCAAAGTCTATGTTAGGTACAGATTTTAACCATACAAACCCAGAACTTC
ATAAAGAACTTTTAAAATATGGATTTAATGTGATTATCAGTAGAAGCTTGGGCATCGAAAGAGAAGTGCC
AGATACCAGGAGTAAAATGCGTCTTCAAAAACATTACCCAGCCCGCCTCCCGACTGCCAGCATTGTCATT
TGCTTCTATAATGAAGAATGTAATGCCTTGTTTCAGACCATGTCCAGTGTCACGAACCTCACGCCACACT
ATTTTCTTGAAGAAATTATTTTGGTAGATGACATGAGCAAAGTTGATGATTTGAAAGAAAAACTAGACTA
TCACCTGGAAACTTTTCGGGGAAAGGTTAAAATAATAAGAAACAAAAAGAGAGAGGGGCTGATTCGAGCA
AGGCTGATTGGAGCTTCTCATGCTTCAGGGGATGTTCTGGTGTTCCTGGACAGCCACTGTGAGGTGAACA
GAGTATGGCTGGAGCCCCTGCTGCATGCCATTGCCAAGGACCCCAAAATGGTGGTGTGCCCCCTGATAGA
TGTCATTGATGATAGAACTCTGGAGTATAAGCCCTCTCCTCTTGTAAGGGGAACTTTTGATTGGAACCTA
CAATTTAAATGGGATAATGTTTTCTCTTATGAGATGGATGGACCAGAAGGATCTACTAAACCAATCCGGT
CACCTGCAATGTCTGGAGGAATTTTTGCTATACGTCGGCATTATTTTAATGAAATTGGACAGTATGACAA
GGATATGGATTTTTGGGGAAGAGAAAATTTGGAACTTTCACTAAGGATCTGGATGTGTGGAGGCCAACTC
TTTATAATCCCCTGCTCTCGAGTAGGACATATCAGTAAGAAACAAACTGGAAAACCTTCTACAATCATCA
GTGCTATGACACATAACTACCTAAGACTGGTGCACGTTTGGCTGGATGAATATAAGGAGCAGTTTTTTCT
TCGAAAGCCTGGTCTGAAATATGTCACCTACGGAAATATTCGCGAGCGTGTTGAGTTAAGGAAACGACTG
GGTTGCAAGTCATTTCAGTGGTATTTGGATAATGTCTTCCCAGAGTTGGAGGCATCTGTGAACAGCCTG
